Addgene plasmid #214975: pKH143_EGFP-YIPF3 LIR mut
Purpose: GFP tagged LIR mutant YIPF3
Depositing lab: Wade Harper. Depositing organization: Harvard Medical School. Publication: Proteome census upon nutrient stress reveals Golgiphagy membrane receptors. Hickey KL, Swarup S, Smith IR, Paoli JC, Miguel Whelan E, Paulo JA, Harper JW. Nature. 2023 Nov;623(7985):167-174. doi: 10.1038/s41586-023-06657-6. Epub 2023 Sep 27. PubMed 37757899.
Backbone
  Vector backbone: phage lentiviral
  Vector type: Lentiviral
Growth in bacteria
  Bacterial resistance: Ampicillin, 100 μg/mL
  Growth temperature: 37°C
  Growth strain: NEB Stable
  Copy number: High Copy
Gene/Insert
  Gene/Insert name: GFP-YIPF3_mut
  Species: H. sapiens (human)
  Mutation: LIR mutant
  Entrez Gene: YIPF3 (a.k.a. KLIP1, FinGER3, C6orf109, dJ337H4.3, DKFZp566C243)
  Cloning method: Gateway Cloning
Terms and licenses: Academic/Nonprofit Terms; Industry Terms: Not Available to Industry
How to cite: pKH143_EGFP-YIPF3 LIR mut was a gift from Wade Harper (Addgene plasmid # 214975 ; http://n2t.net/addgene:214975 ; RRID:Addgene_214975)
