[The description below was written by a language model from this plasmid's Addgene catalogue record and pLannotate feature annotations shown in this document.]
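Description:
pKH143_EGFP-YIPF3 LIR mut is a 9,390 nt HIV-1-based lentiviral expression plasmid built on a pHAGE-type backbone, designed to deliver a GFP-tagged mutant of human YIPF3 into mammalian cells. It is maintained in E. coli through a high-copy ColE1/pUC origin and an ampicillin resistance gene (β-lactamase with its own promoter). The annotated viral elements include a truncated 5' LTR, the Ψ packaging signal with an adjoining gag fragment, the Rev response element, the cPPT/CTS, a WPRE and a self-inactivating ΔU3 3' LTR. Together these allow the transfer RNA to be packaged when helper functions are supplied in trans, exported in a Rev-dependent manner, efficiently imported and integrated in target cells, and expressed without LTR-driven transcription after integration.

Between the LTRs, the CMV enhancer and promoter drive EGFP followed by the YIPF3 coding sequence. The YIPF3 segment is flanked by attB1 and attB2 sites, consistent with insertion by Gateway recombination, so EGFP sits at the N-terminus of the protein. The insert carries a LIR mutation, meaning an alteration of the LC3-interacting region motif through which autophagy receptors engage ATG8-family proteins; the record does not specify the exact residue changes. Downstream, a mouse PGK promoter drives blasticidin S deaminase, followed by an SV40 polyadenylation signal, which allows selection of stably transduced cells with blasticidin. The associated work concerns Golgi membrane receptors for autophagy under nutrient stress, so the construct most plausibly serves as a binding-deficient, fluorescently trackable comparison to wild-type YIPF3 in Golgiphagy studies.
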