Features (pLannotate 1.2.2; 30 found; start..end, strand, type, name):
    259..492     -  misc_feature   RRE: The Rev response element (RRE) of HIV-1 allows for Rev-dependent mRNA export from the nucleus to the cytoplasm.
    667..1005    -  CDS            HIV-1 gag (fragment): gag protein from human immunodeficiency virus 1; gag
    989..1114    -  misc_feature   HIV-1 Ψ: packaging signal of human immunodeficiency virus type 1
   1161..1418    -  LTR            5' LTR (truncated): truncated 5' long terminal repeat (LTR) from HIV-1
   1466..1795    -  CDS            nef (fragment): NEF_HV1BR - Experimental evidence at protein level: Swiss-Prot protein existence level 1. Extracellular Nef protein targets CD4(+) T-lymphocytes for apoptosis by interacting with CXCR4 surface receptors (PubMed:14990729). From Human immunodeficiency virus type 1 group M subtype B (isolate BRU/LAI) (HIV-1).
   1962..2045    -  polyA_signal   SV40 poly(A) signal (fragment): SV40 polyadenylation signal
   2079..2095    -  protein_bind   lac operator: The lac repressor binds to the lac operator to inhibit transcription in E. coli. This inhibition can be relieved by adding lactose or isopropyl-β-D-thiogalactopyranoside (IPTG). lac repressor encoded by lacI
   2103..2133    -  promoter       lac promoter: promoter for the E. coli lac operon
   2148..2169    -  protein_bind   CAP binding site: CAP binding activates transcription in the presence of cAMP. E. coli catabolite activator protein
   2182..2219    -  CDS            lacI (fragment): lac repressor; lacI; The lac repressor binds to the lac operator to inhibit transcription in E. coli. This inhibition can be relieved by adding lactose or isopropyl-β-D-thiogalactopyranoside (IPTG).
   2244..2337    -  rep_origin     SV40 ori (fragment): SV40 origin of replication
   2343..2397    -  CDS            lacI (fragment): lac repressor; lacI; The lac repressor binds to the lac operator to inhibit transcription in E. coli. This inhibition can be relieved by adding lactose or isopropyl-β-D-thiogalactopyranoside (IPTG).
   2580..3168    -  rep_origin     ori: high-copy-number ColE1/pMB1/pBR322/pUC origin of replication
   3339..4199    -  CDS            AmpR: β-lactamase; bla; confers resistance to ampicillin, carbenicillin, and related antibiotics
   4200..4304    -  promoter       AmpR promoter: bla
   4509..4742    -  LTR            3' LTR (ΔU3): self-inactivating 3' long terminal repeat (LTR) from HIV-1
   4744..4809    -  CDS            nef (fragment): NEF_HV1Z2 - Experimental evidence at protein level: Swiss-Prot protein existence level 1. Extracellular Nef protein targets CD4(+) T-lymphocytes for apoptosis by interacting with CXCR4 surface receptors. From Human immunodeficiency virus type 1 group M subtype D (isolate Z2/CDC-Z34) (HIV-1).
   4817..5405    -  misc_feature   WPRE: woodchuck hepatitis virus posttranscriptional regulatory element
   5431..5552    -  polyA_signal   SV40 poly(A) signal: SV40 polyadenylation signal
   5566..5593    -  CDS            BleoR (fragment): antibiotic-binding protein; Sh ble from Streptoalloteichus hindustanus; confers resistance to bleomycin, phleomycin, and Zeocin™
   5594..5992    -  CDS            BSD: blasticidin S deaminase; Aspergillus terreus BSD; confers resistance to blasticidin
   6016..6515    -  promoter       PGK promoter: mouse phosphoglycerate kinase 1 promoter
   6534..6557    +  protein_bind   attB2: mutant version of attB; recombination site for the Gateway® BP reaction BP Clonase™
   6560..7609    -  CDS            YIPF3: YIPF3_HUMAN - Also known as C6orf109, KLIP1. Experimental evidence at protein level: Swiss-Prot protein existence level 1. Involved in the maintenance of the Golgi structure. May play a role in hematopoiesis. From Homo sapiens (Human).
   7615..7632    -  protein_bind   attB1 (fragment): mutant version of attB; core recombination site for the Gateway® BP reaction BP Clonase™
   7649..8365    -  CDS            EGFP: EGFP is a basic (constitutively fluorescent) green fluorescent protein published in 1996, derived from Aequorea victoria. It is reported to be a rapidly-maturing weak dimer with moderate acid sensitivity.
   8451..8654    -  promoter       CMV promoter: human cytomegalovirus (CMV) immediate early promoter
   8655..8958    -  enhancer       CMV enhancer: human cytomegalovirus immediate early enhancer
   9010..9127    -  misc_feature   cPPT/CTS: central polypurine tract and central termination sequence of HIV-1
   9172..9272    -  CDS            Rev (fragment): human immunodeficiency virus 1 (HIV-1) Rev protein; rev; enhances nuclear export of unspliced and incompletely spliced viral mRNAs
>Addgene plasmid #214975 | pKH143_EGFP-YIPF3 LIR mut | addgene full sequence | sequence record 431704 | Addgene NGS Result
AGCCAATTTGTTATGTTAAACCAATTCCACAAACTTGCCCATTTATCTAATTCCAATAATTCTTGTTCAT
TCTTTTCTTGCTGGTTTTGCGATTCTTCAATTAAGGAGTGTATTAAGCTTGTGTAATTGTTAATTTCTCT
GTCCCACTCCATCCAGGTCGTGTGATTCCAAATCTGTTCCAGAGATTTATTACTCCAACTAGCATTCCAA
GGCACAGCAGTGGTGCAAATGAGTTTTCCAGAGCAACCCCAAATCCCCAGGAGCTGTTGATCCTTTAGGT
ATCTTTCCACAGCCAGGATTCTTGCCTGGAGCTGCTTGATGCCCCAGACTGTGAGTTGCAACAGATGCTG
TTGCGCCTCAATAGCCCTCAGCAAATTGTTCTGCTGCTGCACTATACCAGACAATAATTGTCTGGCCTGT
ACCGTCAGCGTCATTGACGCTGCGCCCATAGTGCTTCCTGCTGCTCCCAAGAACCCAAGGAACAAAGCTC
CTATTCCCACTGCTCTTTTTTCTCTCTGCACCACTCTTCTCTTTGCCTTGGTGGGTGCTACTCCTAATGG
TTCAATTTTTACTACTTTATATTTATATAATTCACTTCTCCAATTGTCCCTCATATCTCCTCCTCCAGGT
CTGAAGATCAGCGGCCGGCCGCTTGCTGTGCGGTGGTCTTACTTTTGTTTTGCTCTTCCTCTATCTTGTC
TAAAGCTTCCTTGGTGTCTTTTATCTCTATCCTTTGATGCACACAATAGAGGGTTGCTACTGTATTATAT
AATGATCTAAGTTCTTCTGATCCTGTCTGAAGGGATGGTTGTAGCTGTCCCAGTATTTGTCTACAGCCTT
CTGATGTTTCTAACAGGCCAGGATTAACTGCGAATCGTTCTAGCTCCCTGCTTGCCCATACTATATGTTT
TAATTTATATTTTTTCTTTCCCCCTGGCCTTAACCGAATTTTTTCCCATCGCGATCTAATTCTCCCCCGC
TTAATACTGACGCTCTCGCACCCATCTCTCTCCTTCTAGCCTCCGCTAGTCAAAATTTTTGGCGTACTCA
CCAGTCGCCGCCCCTCGCCTCTTGCCGTGCGCGCTTCAGCAAGCCGAGTCCTGCGTCGAGAGAGCTCCTC
TGGTTTCCCTTTCGCTTTCAAGTCCCTGTTCGGGCGCCACTGCTAGAGATTTTCCACACTGACTAAAAGG
GTCTGAGGGATCTCTAGTTACCAGAGTCACACAACAGACGGGCACACACTACTTGAAGCACTCAAGGCAA
GCTTTATTGAGGCTTAAGCAGTGGGTTCCCTAGTTAGCCAGAGAGCTCCCAGGCTCAGATCTGGTCTAAC
CAGAGAGACCCAGTACAGGCAAAAAGCAGCTGCTTATATGCAGGATCTGAGGGCTCGCCACTCCCCAGTC
CCGCCCAGGCCACGCCTCCCTGGAAAGTCCCCAGCGGAAAGTCCCTTGTAGCAAGCTCGATATCAGCAGT
TCTTGAAGTACTCCGGATGCAGCTCTCGGGCCACGTGATGAAATGCTAGGCGGCTGTCAAACCTCCACTC
TAACACTTCTCTCTCCGGGTCATCCATCCCATGCAGGCTCACAGGGTGTAACAAGCTGGTGTTCTCTCCT
TTATTGGCCTCTTCTACCTTATCTGGCTCAACTGGTACTAGCTTGTAGCACCATCCAAAGGTCAGTGGAT
ATCTGACCCCTGGCCCTGGTGTGTAGTTCTGCTAATCAGGGAAGTAGCCTTGTGTGTGGTAGATCCACAG
ATCAAGGATATCTTGTCTTCTTTGGGAGTGAATTAGCCCTTCCAACTACTAAGTTTGTAGTACATATTTA
ACAAATACAATTTCTTTAAAATGAAAATAATTCAGAGGAATCACAGGTTTAGAGTAAATGAAACCACAGG
TAATTGGCAGTGGTAATAGGGTATGGGGTGGGAAGTTTGGGATGATTTTGGTTAGCTTGAGTTATCCAGT
TGATCCAGACATGATAAGATACATTGATGAGTTTGGACAAACCACAACTAGAATGCAGTGAAAAAAATGC
TTTATTTGTGAAATTCGTAATCATGTCATAGCTGTTTCCTGTGTGAAATTGTTATCCGCTCACAATTCCA
CACAACATACGAGCCGGAAGCATAAAGTGTAAAGCCTGGGGTGCCTAATGAGTGAGCTAACTCACATTAA
TTGCGTTGCGCTCACTGCCCGCTTTCCAGTCGGGAAACCTGTCGTGCCACGGGGAGCTTTTTGCAAAAGC
CTAGGCCTCCAAAAAAGCCTCCTCACTACTTCTGGAATAGCTCAGAGGCCGAGGCGGCCTCGGCCTCTGC
ATAAATAAAAAAAATTAGTCAGCCATGAGCTTGCTGCATTAATGAATCGGCCAACGCGCGGGGAGAGGCG
GTTTGCGTATTGGGCGCTCTTCCGCTTCCTCGCTCACTGACTCGCTGCGCTCGGTCGTTCGGCTGCGGCG
AGCGGTATCAGCTCACTCAAAGGCGGTAATACGGTTATCCACAGAATCAGGGGATAACGCAGGAAAGAAC
ATGTGAGCAAAAGGCCAGCAAAAGGCCAGGAACCGTAAAAAGGCCGCGTTGCTGGCGTTTTTCCATAGGC
TCCGCCCCCCTGACGAGCATCACAAAAATCGACGCTCAAGTCAGAGGTGGCGAAACCCGACAGGACTATA
AAGATACCAGGCGTTTCCCCCTGGAAGCTCCCTCGTGCGCTCTCCTGTTCCGACCCTGCCGCTTACCGGA
TACCTGTCCGCCTTTCTCCCTTCGGGAAGCGTGGCGCTTTCTCATAGCTCACGCTGTAGGTATCTCAGTT
CGGTGTAGGTCGTTCGCTCCAAGCTGGGCTGTGTGCACGAACCCCCCGTTCAGCCCGACCGCTGCGCCTT
ATCCGGTAACTATCGTCTTGAGTCCAACCCGGTAAGACACGACTTATCGCCACTGGCAGCAGCCACTGGT
AACAGGATTAGCAGAGCGAGGTATGTAGGCGGTGCTACAGAGTTCTTGAAGTGGTGGCCTAACTACGGCT
ACACTAGAAGAACAGTATTTGGTATCTGCGCTCTGCTGAAGCCAGTTACCTTCGGAAAAAGAGTTGGTAG
CTCTTGATCCGGCAAACAAACCACCGCTGGTAGCGGTGGTTTTTTTGTTTGCAAGCAGCAGATTACGCGC
AGAAAAAAAGGATCTCAAGAAGATCCTTTGATCTTTTCTACGGGGTCTGACGCTCAGTGGAACGAAAACT
CACGTTAAGGGATTTTGGTCATGAGATTATCAAAAAGGATCTTCACCTAGATCCTTTTAAATTAAAAATG
AAGTTTTAAATCAATCTAAAGTATATATGAGTAAACTTGGTCTGACAGTTACCAATGCTTAATCAGTGAG
GCACCTATCTCAGCGATCTGTCTATTTCGTTCATCCATAGTTGCCTGACTCCCCGTCGTGTAGATAACTA
CGATACGGGAGGGCTTACCATCTGGCCCCAGTGCTGCAATGATACCGCGAGACCCACGCTCACCGGCTCC
AGATTTATCAGCAATAAACCAGCCAGCCGGAAGGGCCGAGCGCAGAAGTGGTCCTGCAACTTTATCCGCC
TCCATCCAGTCTATTAATTGTTGCCGGGAAGCTAGAGTAAGTAGTTCGCCAGTTAATAGTTTGCGCAACG
TTGTTGCCATTGCTACAGGCATCGTGGTGTCACGCTCGTCGTTTGGTATGGCTTCATTCAGCTCCGGTTC
CCAACGATCAAGGCGAGTTACATGATCCCCCATGTTGTGCAAAAAAGCGGTTAGCTCCTTCGGTCCTCCG
ATCGTTGTCAGAAGTAAGTTGGCCGCAGTGTTATCACTCATGGTTATGGCAGCACTGCATAATTCTCTTA
CTGTCATGCCATCCGTAAGATGCTTTTCTGTGACTGGTGAGTACTCAACCAAGTCATTCTGAGAATAGTG
TATGCGGCGACCGAGTTGCTCTTGCCCGGCGTCAACACGGGATAATACCGCGCCACATAGCAGAACTTTA
AAAGTGCTCATCATTGGAAAACGTTCTTCGGGGCGAAAACTCTCAAGGATCTTACCGCTGTTGAGATCCA
GTTCGATGTAACCCACTCGTGCACCCAACTGATCTTCAGCATCTTTTACTTTCACCAGCGTTTCTGGGTG
AGCAAAAACAGGAAGGCAAAATGCCGCAAAAAAGGGAATAAGGGCGACACGGAAATGTTGAATACTCATA
CTCTTCCTTTTTCAATATTATTGAAGCATTTATCAGGGTTATTGTCTCATGAGCGGATACATATTTGAAT
GTATTTAGAAAAATAAACAAATAGGGGTTCCGCGCACATTTCCCCGAAAAGTGCCACCTGACGTCTAAGA
AACCATTATTATCATGACATTAACCTATAAAAATAGGCGTATCACGAGGCCCTTTCGTCTTCAAGAATGA
TCTAGCCCTTTCCTTAATTAACCCGGGCCTCTCACTCTCTGATATTCATTTCTTTGCAAGTTATAAATAC
TGAATAATAAGATGACATGAACTACTACTGCTAGAGATTTTCCACACTGACTAAAAGGGTCTGAGGGATC
TCTAGTTACCAGAGTCACACAACAGACGGGCACACACTACTTGAAGCACTCAAGGCAAGCTTTATTGAGG
CTTAAGCAGTGGGTTCCCTAGTTAGCCAGAGAGCTCCCAGGCTCAGATCTGGTCTAACCAGAGAGACCCA
GTACAAGCAAAAAGCAGATCTTGTCTTCGTTGGGAGTGAATTAGCCCTTCCAGTCCCCCCTTTTCTTTTA
AAAAGTGGCTAAGATCTACAGCTGCCTTGTAAGTCATTGGTCTTAAAGGATCTCAGGCGGGGAGGCGGCC
CAAAGGGAGATCCGACTCGTCTGAGGGCGAAGGCGAAGACGCGGAAGAGGCCGCAGAGCCGGCAGCAGGC
CGCGGGAAGGAAGGTCCGCTGGATTGAGGGCCGAAGGGACGTAGCAGAAGGACGTCCCGCGCAGAATCCA
GGTGGCAACACAGGCGAGCAGCCAAGGAAAGGACGATGATTTCCCCGACAACACCACGGAATTGTCAGTG
CCCAACAGCCGAGCCCCTGTCCAGCAGCGGGCAAGGCAGGCGGCGATGAGTTCCGCCGTGGCAATAGGGA
GGGGGAAAGCGAAAGTCCCGGAAAGGAGCTGACAGGTGGTGGCAATGCCCCAACCAGTGGGGGTTGCGTC
AGCAAACACAGTGCACACCACGCCACGTTGCCTGACAACGGGCCACAACTCCTCATAAAGAGACAGCAAC
CAGGATTTATACAAGGAGGAGAAAATGAAAGCCATACGGGAAGCAATAGCATGATACAAAGGCATTAAAG
CAGCGTATCCACATAGCGTAAAAGGAGCAACATAGTTAAGAATACCAGTCAATCTTTCACAAATTTTGTA
ATCCAGAGGTTGATTAGGATCTATCGATGCATAGACATGATAAGATACATTGATGAGTTTGGACAAACCA
CAACTAGAATGCAGTGAAAAAAATGCTTTATTTGTGAAATTTGTGATGCTATTGCTTTATTTGTAACCAT
TATAAGCTGCAATAAACAAGTTTCGAGGTCGAGTGTCAGTCCTGCTCCTCGGCCACGAAGTGCTTAGCCC
TCCCACACATAACCAGAGGGCAGCAATTCACGAATCCCAACTGCCGTCGGCTGTCCATCACTGTCCTTCA
CTATGGCTTTGATCCCAGGATGCAGATCGAGAAGCACCTGTCGGCACCGTCCGCAGGGGCTCAAGATGCC
CCTGTTCTCATTTCCGATCGCGACGATACAAGTCAGGTTGCCAGCTGCCGCAGCAGCAGCAGTGCCCAGC
ACCACGAGTTCTGCACAAGGTCCCCCAGTAAAATGATATACATTGACACCAGTGAAGATGCGGCCGTCGC
TAGAGAGAGCTGCGCTGGCGACGCTGTAGTCTTCAGAGATGGGGATGCTGTTGATTGTAGCCGTTGCTCT
TTCAATGAGGGTGGATTCTTCTTGAGACAAAGGCTTGGCCATGGTTTAATTAATGGGCTGCAGGTCGAAA
GGCCCGGAGATGAGGAAGAGGAGAACAGCGCGGCAGACGTGCGCTTTTGAAGCGTGCAGAATGCCGGGCC
TCCGGAGGACCTTCGGGCGCCCGCCCCGCCCCTGAGCCCGCCCCTGAGCCCGCCCCCGGACCCACCCCTT
CCCAGCCTCTGAGCCCAGAAAGCGAAGGAGCAAAGCTGCTATTGGCCGCTGCCCCAAAGGCCTACCCGCT
TCCATTGCTCAGCGGTGCTGTCCATCTGCACGAGACTAGTGAGACGTGCTACTTCCATTTGTCACGTCCT
GCACGACGCGAGCTGCGGGGCGGGGGGGAACTTCCTGACTAGGGGAGGAGTAGAAGGTGGCGCGAAGGGG
CCACCAAAGAACGGAGCCGGTTGGCGCCTACCGGTGGATGTGGAATGTGTGCGAGGCCAGAGGCCACTTG
TGTAGCGCCAAGTGCCCAGCGGGGCTGCTAAAGCGCATGCTCCAGACTGCCTTGGGAAAAGCGCCTCCCC
TACCCGGTAGAATTCGTTATCGAACCACTTTGTACAAGAAAGTTGGGCAGTGTGACTGCAGGGTCACCGC
AACAGCTTTGGCTGTGGCGTTGAGGACGGTGGTGGGAAGCCGAGCAGCAGGGAGCATGGCAGGGATGTCT
CTGGGGACCCTCTGGATGGGCGGGATGTTGGGGCCCTCCAGTGTGTCCAGGATCCCCTCTACCACTTTGT
GGTAGGCAAAATGCAGATAGAGCAGGAAGAGCATGTGTAGGGCAGCCAGGGTGCCACAGAGGAGCAGCCG
CTGTGTGGGGCCCACGGTCCGAGACACCAACACTGCTACCATGCGCAGTGTGGACAGTCCACCCACCAAC
AGCCAGAAGAGGTAGAAGAGGGCGTGGAGGTGGATATTATAGGTGATGAACAGGACAATGCAATGCCCAA
AGAGGCCATAGCCCAGCAGTGCCAACATCTGCAGCATGGTGATCTGGGCGTTGCACAGGTAGGCAAGGAA
GTAAATGAAGGATGAGACTCCCAGCCAGTAGCCGAAGCAGGTGCCAATGGCTGTGCCCATCAGGGTGCCC
TCCCGGATAATAGTGTCAGACGTCTTCATCCCATGGAGTAGGATAGCAACCAGAGTGAAGACCAGCATGA
GAGGTCCATAGAGTTCACCTGCAATTTTCTGGGGGAAGTTGACCATCTTGATAGGGATCATGGACTCCAG
GAGCCTGCTTCGCACCTGAGCAGGCTCCACATCAAAGTAGGGTCTGAGGATGTCGATGTTGGCGTACAAG
CTGAAGGCCCTGGAGGCTTGTCTTTTCCCAGCCTGCCACATCTGATCTGCCACCTGCCGGCTCAGCTGTC
CCTTAAAGCCCTTCATGCCCAGGAACTCTCCATCCTCCTCTTCAGCAGCAGCTGCATCAGCTGCATCAGC
GTCTACTTCTTCCTCGCGCAGGCGCTGATGCAGCTCACCCATATCCTCGGCGCTAGAGCCTGAGGTATCA
TCCATGTTCTCCATGTCAATCACAGCTGAGCCTCCGCCCTGGATGTTTTCTTCGAACCCTCCCCATTCCG
GGCCAGCTCCATTTCGGGCGCCGCCCGCCGGCGCCGCTGTAGTTGCCATGCCAACTTTTTTGTACAAACT
TGTTTGATAACCTCGAGCCTTGTACAGCTCGTCCATGCCGAGAGTGATCCCGGCGGCGGTCACGAACTCC
AGCAGGACCATGTGATCGCGCTTCTCGTTGGGGTCTTTGCTCAGGGCGGACTGGGTGCTCAGGTAGTGGT
TGTCGGGCAGCAGCACGGGGCCGTCGCCGATGGGGGTGTTCTGCTGGTAGTGGTCGGCGAGCTGCACGCT
GCCGTCCTCGATGTTGTGGCGGATCTTGAAGTTCACCTTGATGCCGTTCTTCTGCTTGTCGGCCATGATA
TAGACGTTGTGGCTGTTGTAGTTGTACTCCAGCTTGTGCCCCAGGATGTTGCCGTCCTCCTTGAAGTCGA
TGCCCTTCAGCTCGATGCGGTTCACCAGGGTGTCGCCCTCGAACTTCACCTCGGCGCGGGTCTTGTAGTT
GCCGTCGTCCTTGAAGAAGATGGTGCGCTCCTGGACGTAGCCTTCGGGCATGGCGGACTTGAAGAAGTCG
TGCTGCTTCATGTGGTCGGGGTAGCGGCTGAAGCACTGCACGCCGTAGGTCAGGGTGGTCACGAGGGTGG
GCCAGGGCACGGGCAGCTTGCCGGTGGTGCAGATGAACTTCAGGGTCAGCTTGCCGTAGGTGGCATCGCC
CTCGCCCTCGCCGGACACGCTGAACTTGTGGCCGTTTACGTCGCCGTCCAGCTCGACCAGGATGGGCACC
ACCCCGGTGAACAGCTCCTCGCCCTTGCTCACCATGGTGGCAGATCGGCCGCCGGTGTCTTCTATGGAGG
TCAAAACAGCGTGGATGGCGTCTCCAGGCGATCTGACGGTTCACTAAACGAGCTCTGCTTATATAGACCT
CCCACCGTACACGCCTACCGCCCATTTGCGTCAATGGGGCGGAGTTGTTACGACATTTTGGAAAGTCCCG
TTGATTTTGGTGCCAAAACAAACTCCCATTGACGTCAATGGGGTGGAGACTTGGAAATCCCCGTGAGTCA
AACCGCTATCCACGCCCATTGATGTACTGCCAAAACCGCATCACCATGGTAATAGCGATGACTAATACGT
AGATGTACTGCCAAGTAGGAAAGTCCCATAAGGTCATGTACTGGGCATAATGCCAGGCGGGCCATTTACC
GTCATTGACGTCAATAGGGGGCGTACTTGGCATATGATACACTTGATGTACTGCCAAGTGGGCAGTTTAC
CGTAAATACTCCACCCATTGACGTCAATGGAAAGTCCCTATTGGCGTTACTATGGGAACATACGTCATTA
TTGACGTCAATGGGCGGGGGTCGTTGGGCGGTCAGCCAGGCGGGCCATTTACCGTAAGTTATGTAACGCG
GAACTCCACTAGTCCAAACTGGATCTCTGCTGTCCCTGTAATAAACCCGAAAATTTTGAATTTTTGTAAT
TTGTTTTTGTAATTCTTTAGTTTGTATGTCTGTTGCTATTATGTCTACTATTCTTTCCCCTGCACTGTAC
CCCCCAATCCCCCCTTTTCTTTTAAAATTGTGGATGAATACTGCCATTTGTGAATTCGGCGATACCGTCG
AGATCCGTTCACTAATCGAATGGATCTGTCTCTGTCTCTCTCTCCACCTTCTTCTTCTATTCCTTCGGGC
CTGTCGGGTCCCCTCGGGGTTGGGAGGTGGGTCTGAAACGATAATGGTGAATATCCCTGCCTAACTCTAT
TCACTATAGAAAGTACAGCAAAAACTATTCTTAAACCTACCAAGCCTCCTACTATCATTATGAATAATTT
TATATACCAC
